Addgene plasmid #209229: pMx/ATP8B4-HA
Purpose: Mammalian expression of ATP8B4
Depositing lab: Hye-Won Shin. Depositing organization: Kyoto University, Graduate School of Pharmaceutical Sciences. Publication: Phospholipid flippase activities and substrate specificities of human type IV P-type ATPases localized to the plasma membrane. Takatsu H, Tanaka G, Segawa K, Suzuki J, Nagata S, Nakayama K, Shin HW. J Biol Chem. 2014 Nov 28;289(48):33543-56. doi: 10.1074/jbc.M114.593012. Epub 2014 Oct 14. PubMed 25315773.
Backbone
  Vector backbone: pMx
  Vector type: Retroviral
Growth in bacteria
  Bacterial resistance: Ampicillin, 100 μg/mL
  Growth temperature: 30°C
  Growth strain: NEB Stable
  Copy number: Unknown
Gene/Insert
  Gene/Insert name: ATP8B4
  Species: H. sapiens (human)
  Entrez Gene: ATP8B4 (a.k.a. ATPIM, FLJ25418)
  Tag / fusion protein: HA (C terminal on insert)
  Cloning method: Gateway Cloning
Terms and licenses: Academic/Nonprofit Terms; Industry Terms: Not Available to Industry
How to cite: pMx/ATP8B4-HA was a gift from Hye-Won Shin (Addgene plasmid # 209229 ; http://n2t.net/addgene:209229 ; RRID:Addgene_209229)
