[The description below was written by a language model from this plasmid's Addgene catalogue record and pLannotate feature annotations shown in this document.]
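Description:
pMx/ATP8B4-HA is a Moloney murine leukemia virus-based retroviral expression plasmid of about 10 kb, built on the pMx backbone for delivering human ATP8B4 into mammalian cells. In bacteria it replicates from a high-copy ColE1/pUC-type origin and is selected with ampicillin through the β-lactamase gene and its native promoter. The catalogue lists a recombination-stabilising E. coli strain for propagation, consistent with the presence of two directly repeated LTRs.

The retroviral unit is bounded by 5' and 3' MMLV long terminal repeats. Downstream of the 5' LTR lie the MMLV packaging signal (with a short annotated MESV Ψ fragment), a truncated gag segment lacking its start codon, and a pol-derived region carrying a splice acceptor. Together these elements support efficient encapsidation of the genomic RNA and expression of the insert. No separate internal promoter is annotated ahead of the insert, so ATP8B4 transcription is presumably driven by the 5' LTR.

The ATP8B4 coding sequence is flanked by attB1 and attB2 sites, reflecting its insertion by Gateway recombination. The record describes a C-terminal HA epitope tag for detection, although the tag itself is not annotated in the feature table. ATP8B4 encodes a type IV P-type ATPase, the catalytic component of a phospholipid flippase complex that helps maintain membrane lipid asymmetry.

Following the insert, an SV40 enhancer/early promoter drives a neomycin phosphotransferase gene, preceded by a Tn5-derived fragment. This marker should permit G418 selection of transduced cells. The plasmid supplies no functional gag, pol or env, so virus production requires packaging cells. It is suited to stable expression of tagged ATP8B4 for localisation and flippase activity studies.
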