Features (pLannotate 1.2.2; 16 found; start..end, strand, type, name):
     22..615     +  LTR            LTR: long terminal repeat from Moloney murine leukemia virus
    678..877     +  misc_feature   MMLV Ψ: packaging signal of Moloney murine leukemia virus (MMLV)
    929..1017    +  misc_feature   MESV Ψ (fragment): packaging signal of murine embryonic stem cell virus
   1094..1510    +  CDS            gag (truncated): truncated Moloney murine leukemia virus (MMLV) gag gene lacking the start codon
   1520..1894    +  misc_feature   pol region: Moloney murine leukemia virus (MMLV) pol region containing the splice acceptor site
   1938..1962    +  protein_bind   attB1: mutant version of attB; recombination site for the Gateway® BP reaction BP Clonase™
   1998..5573    +  CDS            ATP8B4: AT8B4_HUMAN - Also known as KIAA1939. Experimental evidence at protein level: Swiss-Prot protein existence level 1. Component of a P4-ATPase flippase complex which catalyzes the hydrolysis of ATP coupled to the transport of aminophospholipids from the outer to the inner leaflet of various membranes and ensures the maintenance of asymmetric distribution of phospholipids. Phospholipid translocation seems also to be implicated in vesicle formation and in uptake of lipid signaling molecules (Probable). From Homo sapiens (Human).
   5587..5611    -  protein_bind   attB2: mutant version of attB; recombination site for the Gateway® BP reaction BP Clonase™
   5843..6172    +  promoter       SV40 promoter: SV40 enhancer and early promoter
   6174..6497    +  CDS            tnpA (fragment): TN5P_ECOLX - Also known as tnp. Experimental evidence at protein level: Swiss-Prot protein existence level 1. Mediates transposition of transposon Tn5 by a 'cut and paste' mechanism. First, the monomeric transposase binds the 19 bp inverted DNA repeats flanking the transposon. Then, dimerization of the DNA- bound transposase creates a synaptic DNA complex. After nicking of the first DNA strand, excision of the transposon proceeds through a series of intermediates. The transposase then mediates the insertion of the transposon at a new site by strand transfer. The activity of the wild- type tran
   6529..7320    +  CDS            neo: KKA2_KLEPN - Also known as kan, nptII. Experimental evidence at protein level: Swiss-Prot protein existence level 1. Resistance to kanamycin, neomycin, paromomycin, ribostamycin, butirosin and gentamicin B. From Klebsiella pneumoniae.
   7394..7985    +  LTR            LTR: long terminal repeat from Moloney murine leukemia virus
   8051..8103    -  CDS            lacI (fragment): lac repressor; lacI; The lac repressor binds to the lac operator to inhibit transcription in E. coli. This inhibition can be relieved by adding lactose or isopropyl-β-D-thiogalactopyranoside (IPTG).
   8286..8874    -  rep_origin     ori: high-copy-number ColE1/pMB1/pBR322/pUC origin of replication
   9038..9898    -  CDS            AmpR: β-lactamase; bla; confers resistance to ampicillin, carbenicillin, and related antibiotics
   9899..10003   -  promoter       AmpR promoter: bla
>Addgene plasmid #209229 | pMx/ATP8B4-HA | addgene full sequence | sequence record 413001 | Addgene NGS Result
CCCGAAAAGTGCCACCTGCATAATGAAAGACCCCACCTGTAGGTTTGGCAAGCTAGCTTAAGTAACGCCA
TTTTGCAAGGCATGGAAAAATACATAACTGAGAATAGAAAAGTTCAGATCAAGGTCAGGAACAGATGGAA
CAGCTGAATATGGGCCAAACAGGATATCTGTGGTAAGCAGTTCCTGCCCCGGCTCAGGGCCAAGAACAGA
TGGAACAGCTGAATATGGGCCAAACAGGATATCTGTGGTAAGCAGTTCCTGCCCCGGCTCAGGGCCAAGA
ACAGATGGTCCCCAGATGCGGTCCAGCCCTCAGCAGTTTCTAGAGAACCATCAGATGTTTCCAGGGTGCC
CCAAGGACCTGAAATGACCCTGTGCCTTATTTGAACTAACCAATCAGTTCGCTTCTCGCTTCTGTTCGCG
CGCTTCTGCTCCCCGAGCTCAATAAAAGAGCCCACAACCCCTCACTCGGCGCGCCAGTCCTCCGATTGAC
TGAGTCGCCCGGGTACCCGTGTATCCAATAAACCCTCTTGCAGTTGCATCCGACTTGTGGTCTCGCTGTT
CCTTGGGAGGGTCTCCTCTGAGTGATTGACTACCCGTCAGCGGGGGTCTTTCATTTGGGGGCTCGTCCGG
GATCGGGAGACCCCTGCCCAGGGACCACCGACCCACCACCGGGAGGTAAGCTGGCCAGCAACTTATCTGT
GTCTGTCCGATTGTCTAGTGTCTATGACTGATTTTATGCGCCTGCGTCGGTACTAGTTAGCTAACTAGCT
CTGTATCTGGCGGACCCGTGGTGGAACTGACGAGTTCGGAACACCCGGCCGCAACCCTGGGAGACGTCCC
AGGGACTTCGGGGGCCGTTTTTGTGGCCCGACCTGAGTCCAAAAATCCCGATCGTTTTGGACTCTTTGGT
GCACCCCCCTAATAGGAGGGATATGTGGTTCTGGTAGGAGACGAGAACCTAAAACAGTTCCCGCCTCCGT
CTGAATTTTTGCTTTCGGTTTGGGACCGAAGCCGCGCCGCGCGTCTTGTCTGCTGCAGCATCGTTCTGTG
TTGTCTCTGTCTGACTGTGTTTCTGTATTTGTCTGAAAATTAGGGCCAGACTGTTACCACTCCCTTAAGT
TTGACCTTAGGTCACTGGAAAGATGTCGAGCGGATCGCTCACAACCAGTCGGTAGATGTCAAGAAGAGAC
GTTGGGTTACCTTCTGCTCTGCAGAATGGCCAACCTTTAACGTCGGATGGCCGCGAGACGGCACCTTTAA
CCGAGACCTCATCACCCAGGTTAAGATCAAGGTCTTTTCACCTGGCCCGCATGGACACCCAGACCAGGTC
CCCTACATCGTGACCTGGGAAGCCTTGGCTTTTGACCCCCCTCCCTGGGTCAAGCCCTTTGTACACCCTA
AGCCTCCGCCTCCTCTTCCTCCATCCGCCCCGTCTCTCCCCCTTGAACCTCCTCGTTCGACCCCGCCTCG
ATCCTCCCTTTATCCAGCCCTCACTCCTTCTCTAGGCGCCCCCATATGGCCATATGAGATCTTATATGGG
GCACCCCCGCCCCTTGTAAACTTCCCTGACCCTGACATGACAAGAGTTACTAACAGCCCCTCTCTCCAAG
CTCACTTACAGGCTCTCTACTTAGTCCAGCACGAAGTCTGGAGACCTCTGGCGGCAGCCTACCAAGAACA
ACTGGACCGACCGGTGGTACCTCACCCTTACCGAGTCGGCGACACAGTGTGGGTCCGCCGACACCAGACT
AAGAACCTAGAACCTCGCTGGAAAGGACCTTACACAGTCCTGCTGACCACCCCCACCGCCCTCAAAGTAG
ACGGCATCGCAGCTTGGATACACGCCGCCCACGTGAAGGCTGCCGACCCCGGGGGTGGACCATCCTCTAG
ACTGCCGGATCTAGCTAGTTAATTAAGGATCTCTAGTTAAGCTATCAACAAGTTTGTACAAAAAAGCAGG
CTCTTTAAAGGAACCAATTCAGTCGACTGGATCCACCATGTTCTGCAGTGAAAAGAAATTGCGTGAAGTG
GAACGGATAGTGAAAGCCAATGACCGTGAATATAATGAAAAGTTCCAGTATGCGGATAATCGTATCCACA
CATCGAAATATAATATTCTCACCTTCTTGCCAATTAATTTATTTGAACAGTTCCAAAGAGTGGCAAATGC
CTATTTTCTTTGCCTTCTGATTTTACAGCTAATTCCAGAAATTTCCTCCTTGACCTGGTTTACCACCATT
GTGCCTTTGGTCCTGGTGATAACTATGACAGCTGTCAAAGATGCCACAGATGACTATTTTCGCCACAAGA
GTGATAATCAAGTGAATAATCGGCAGTCTGAAGTGCTCATCAACAGCAAACTGCAGAATGAAAAATGGAT
GAATGTCAAAGTGGGAGACATCATTAAATTAGAAAATAACCAATTTGTTGCTGCTGATTTACTTCTCCTA
TCAAGTAGTGAGCCACATGGTCTCTGTTATGTTGAAACTGCTGAGCTTGATGGGGAAACGAACCTAAAAG
TCCGCCATGCACTATCAGTTACTTCAGAACTTGGAGCAGATATCAGCAGACTTGCAGGGTTTGATGGGAT
TGTTGTCTGTGAGGTGCCTAACAACAAGTTAGATAAATTCATGGGAATCCTTTCTTGGAAAGACAGCAAG
CATTCCCTCAACAATGAGAAGATAATCCTGAGAGGCTGCATCCTGAGAAATACCAGCTGGTGTTTTGGAA
TGGTTATTTTTGCAGGTCCTGACACTAAACTAATGCAGAATAGTGGTAAGACAAAGTTTAAAAGGACAAG
CATTGATAGATTGATGAATACTCTAGTACTATGGATTTTTGGGTTTCTGATATGCTTGGGAATTATTCTT
GCAATAGGAAATTCAATCTGGGAGAGTCAAACTGGGGACCAATTCAGAACTTTCCTCTTTTGGAATGAAG
GAGAGAAGAGCTCTGTGTTCTCCGGATTCTTAACATTCTGGTCATATATTATTATTCTCAATACAGTTGT
ACCCATTTCCTTATATGTGAGTGTGGAAGTAATTCGTCTAGGACACAGTTATTTTATAAACTGGGACCGG
AAGATGTATTATTCTCGAAAAGCAATACCTGCAGTGGCTCGAACGACCACGCTCAATGAGGAACTGGGGC
AGATTGAGTACATTTTCTCCGACAAAACGGGTACCCTCACTCAAAACATCATGACCTTTAAAAGATGTTC
CATTAATGGGAGAATCTATGGTGAAGTACATGATGACCTGGATCAGAAGACAGAAATAACTCAGGAAAAA
GAGCCTGTGGATTTCTCAGTCAAATCTCAAGCGGATAGAGAATTTCAGTTCTTTGACCACCATCTGATGG
AATCCATTAAAATGGGTGATCCCAAAGTTCATGAATTCCTTAGGTTACTTGCTCTCTGCCACACTGTAAT
GTCAGAAGAGAATAGCGCAGGAGAGCTGATTTACCAAGTTCAGTCACCTGATGAAGGGGCTCTAGTGACT
GCCGCTAGAAATTTTGGGTTCATTTTTAAATCCCGGACCCCAGAGACCATAACAATAGAAGAATTGGGAA
CACTAGTTACTTATCAATTACTTGCCTTTTTGGATTTCAACAACACCAGAAAAAGGATGTCTGTCATAGT
TCGAAACCCAGAAGGACAGATAAAGCTTTATTCCAAAGGAGCAGATACTATTCTGTTTGAAAAACTTCAT
CCTTCCAATGAAGTCCTTTTGTCTTTGACGTCAGACCACCTCAGTGAATTTGCAGGGGAAGGCCTTCGGA
CCTTGGCCATCGCATACAGAGACCTGGATGACAAGTACTTTAAAGAGTGGCATAAGATGCTTGAAGATGC
GAATGCTGCCACAGAAGAGAGGGATGAACGAATAGCTGAGCTATATGAAGAAATTGAAAGAGATTTGATG
CTACTAGGTGCCACTGCTGTAGAAGATAAGTTACAGGAGGGTGTTATTGAAACAGTTACAAGTTTATCAC
TAGCCAATATTAAGATCTGGGTCCTAACAGGAGACAAACAAGAAACTGCCATCAACATCGGTTATGCCTG
CAACATGCTGACTGACGACATGAATGATGTGTTTGTGATAGCAGGGAATAATGCTGTGGAAGTGAGAGAA
GAACTCAGGAAAGCAAAACAAAATTTGTTTGGACAAAACAGAAATTTTTCCAATGGCCATGTAGTTTGTG
AAAAAAAGCAGCAGCTGGAGTTGGATTCTATTGTAGAAGAAACCATAACAGGAGATTATGCCTTAATCAT
AAATGGCCACAGTTTGGCTCATGCCCTAGAAAGTGATGTCAAGAATGATCTCCTAGAACTTGCTTGCATG
TGTAAGACTGTAATTTGCTGCAGGGTCACTCCACTCCAGAAAGCCCAAGTGGTAGAGCTGGTGAAGAAGT
ACAGAAATGCTGTTACTTTGGCCATTGGTGATGGAGCCAATGATGTCAGCATGATTAAAAGTGCTCACAT
TGGTGTTGGCATCAGCGGCCAGGAAGGATTGCAAGCAGTCTTAGCCAGCGACTATTCATTTGCACAGTTT
AGATATCTCCAAAGGCTTCTCCTTGTTCATGGAAGGTGGTCTTATTTCCGAATGTGCAAATTCTTATGCT
ATTTCTTCTATAAGAATTTTGCATTTACACTTGTGCATTTCTGGTTTGGTTTCTTCTGTGGTTTCTCAGC
CCAGACTGTTTATGACCAGTGGTTCATCACCCTTTTTAACATTGTTTACACATCACTGCCTGTTTTAGCC
ATGGGGATTTTTGACCAGGATGTGAGTGACCAGAACAGCGTGGACTGTCCCCAGCTCTACAAACCAGGAC
AGCTGAATCTGCTTTTTAACAAGCGTAAATTTTTCATTTGCGTGTTGCATGGAATCTACACCTCATTAGT
CCTTTTCTTCATCCCCTATGGGGCCTTTTACAACGTGGCTGGAGAAGATGGGCAACATATTGCTGACTAC
CAGTCCTTTGCAGTTACCATGGCCACATCTTTGGTCATTGTGGTCAGTGTGCAGATAGCCTTGGATACCA
GTTACTGGACTTTCATTAATCACGTCTTCATCTGGGGGAGCATTGCCATTTATTTCTCCATTTTATTTAC
AATGCACAGTAATGGCATCTTTGGCATCTTCCCAAACCAGTTTCCATTTGTTGGTAATGCACGACATTCC
CTGACCCAGAAGTGCATCTGGCTTGTAATTCTCTTAACAACAGTGGCTTCAGTTATGCCAGTGGTGGCAT
TCAGATTTTTGAAGGTGGATTTATACCCAACCCTGAGTGATCAGATCCGCCGGTGGCAGAAGGCTCAAAA
GAAGGCAAGGCCTCCAAGTAGCCGAAGGCCTCGGACCCGCAGGTCAAGCTCAAGAAGGTCTGGATATGCT
TTTGCTCACCAAGAAGGCTATGGAGAGCTTATCACATCTGGAAAAAATATGCGAGCTAAAAATCCACCCC
CAACATCAGGGCTGGAAAAGACACATTATAATAGCACTAGCTGGATTGAAAATTTATGTAAGAAAACCAC
AGACACCGTGAGCAGCTTTAGCCAGGATAAAACAGTGAAACTCTCGAGATATCTAGACCCAGCTTTCTTG
TACAAAGTGGTTGATCTAGAGGGCCCGCGGTTCGAACTCGAGTATCCATACGATGTACCAGACTACGCAG
AGATCCACTAGTTCAATTCCAGCTGAGCGCCGGTCGCTACCATTACCAGTTGGTCTGGTGTCAAAAATAA
TAATAACCGGGCAGGCCATGTCTGCCCGTATTTCGCGTAAGGAAATCCATTATGTACTATTTAAACTCGA
GCGGCCGCCAGCACAGTGGTCGACTGTGGAATGTGTGTCAGTTAGGGTGTGGAAAGTCCCCAGGCTCCCC
AGCAGGCAGAAGTATGCAAAGCATGCATCTCAATTAGTCAGCAACCAGGTGTGGAAAGTCCCCAGGCTCC
CCAGCAGGCAGAAGTATGCAAAGCATGCATCTCAATTAGTCAGCAACCATAGTCCCGCCCCTAACTCCGC
CCATCCCGCCCCTAACTCCGCCCAGTTCCGCCCATTCTCCGCCCCATGGCTGACTAATTTTTTTTATTTA
TGCAGAGGCCGAGGCCGCCTCGGCCTCTGAGCTATTCCAGAAGTAGTGAGGAGGCTTTTTTGGAGGCCTA
GGCTTTTGCAAAAAGCTTCACGCTGCCGCAAGCACTCAGGGCGCAAGGGCTGCTAAAGGAAGCGGAACAC
GTAGAAAGCCAGTCCGCAGAAACGGTGCTGACCCCGGATGAATGTCAGCTACTGGGCTATCTGGACAAGG
GAAAACGCAAGCGCAAAGAGAAAGCAGGTAGCTTGCAGTGGGCTTACATGGCGATAGCTAGACTGGGCGG
TTTTATGGACAGCAAGCGAACCGGAATTGCCAGCTGGGGCGCCCTCTGGTAAGGTTGGGAAGCCCTGCAA
AGTAAACTGGATGGCTTTCTTGCCGCCAAGGATCTGATGGCGCAGGGGATCAAGATCTGATCAAGAGACA
GGATGAGGATCGTTTCGCATGATTGAACAAGATGGATTGCACGCAGGTTCTCCGGCCGCTTGGGTGGAGA
GGCTATTCGGCTATGACTGGGCACAACAGACAATCGGCTGCTCTGATGCCGCCGTGTTCCGGCTGTCAGC
GCAGGGGCGCCCGGTTCTTTTTGTCAAGACCGACCTGTCCGGTGCCCTGAATGAACTGCAGGACGAGGCA
GCGCGGCTATCGTGGCTGGCCACGACGGGCGTTCCTTGCGCAGCTGTGCTCGACGTTGTCACTGAAGCGG
GAAGGGACTGGCTGCTATTGGGCGAAGTGCCGGGGCAGGATCTCCTGTCATCTCACCTTGCTCCTGCCGA
GAAAGTATCCATCATGGCTGATGCAATGCGGCGGCTGCATACGCTTGATCCGGCTACCTGCCCATTCGAC
CACCAAGCGAAACATCGCATCGAGCGAGCACGTACTCGGATGGAAGCCGGTCTTGTCGATCAGGATGATC
TGGACGAAGAGCATCAGGGGCTCGCGCCAGCCGAACTGTTCGCCAGGCTCAAGGCGCGCATGCCCGACGG
CGAGGATCTCGTCGTGACCCATGGCGATGCCTGCTTGCCGAATATCATGGTGGAAAATGGCCGCTTTTCT
GGATTCATCGACTGTGGCCGGCTGGGTGTGGCGGACCGCTATCAGGACATAGCGTTGGCTACCCGTGATA
TTGCTGAAGAGCTTGGCGGCGAATGGGCTGACCGCTTCCTCGTGCTTTACGGTATCGCCGCTCCCGATTC
GCAGCGCATCGCCTTCTATCGCCTTCTTGACGAGTTCTTCTGAGCGGGACTCTGGGGTTCGCATCGTCGA
CGATAAAATAAAAGATTTTATTTAGTCTCCAGAAAAAGGGGGGAATGAAAGACCCCACCTGTAGGTTTGG
CAAGCTAGCTTAAGTAACGCCATTTTGCAAGGCATGGAAAAATACATAACTGAGAATAGAGAAGTTCAGA
TCAAGGTCAGGAACAGATGGAACAGCTGAATATGGGCCAAACAGGATATCTGTGGTAAGCAGTTCCTGCC
CCGGCTCAGGGCCAAGAACAGATGGAACAGCTGAATATGGGCCAAACAGGATATCTGTGGTAAGCAGTTC
CTGCCCCGGCTCAGGGCCAAGAACAGATGGTCCCCAGATGCGGTCCAGCCCTCAGCAGTTTCTAGAGAAC
CATCAGATGTTTCCAGGGTGCCCCAAGGACCTGAAATGACCCTGTGCCTTATTTGAACTAACCAATCAGT
TCGCTTCTCGCTTCTGTTCGCGCGCTTCTGCTCCCCGAGCTCAATAAAAGAGCCCACAACCCCTCACTCG
GCGCGCCAGTCCTCCGATTGACTGAGTCGCCCGGGTACCCGTGTATCCAATAAACCCTCTTGCAGTTGCA
TCCGACTTGTGGTCTCGCTGTTCCTTGGGAGGGTCTCCTCTGAGTGATTGACTACCCGTCAGCGGGGGTC
TTTCACATGCAGCATGTATCAAAATTAATTTGGTTTTTTTTCTTAAGTATTTACATTAAATGGCCATAGT
TGCATTAATGAATCGGCCAACGCGCGGGGAGAGGCGGTTTGCGTATTGGGCGCTCTTCCGCTTCCTCGCT
CACTGACTCGCTGCGCTCGGTCGTTCGGCTGCGGCGAGCGGTATCAGCTCACTCAAAGGCGGTAATACGG
TTATCCACAGAATCAGGGGATAACGCAGGAAAGAACATGTGAGCAAAAGGCCAGCAAAAGGCCAGGAACC
GTAAAAAGGCCGCGTTGCTGGCGTTTTTCCATAGGCTCCGCCCCCCTGACGAGCATCACAAAAATCGACG
CTCAAGTCAGAGGTGGCGAAACCCGACAGGACTATAAAGATACCAGGCGTTTCCCCCTGGAAGCTCCCTC
GTGCGCTCTCCTGTTCCGACCCTGCCGCTTACCGGATACCTGTCCGCCTTTCTCCCTTCGGGAAGCGTGG
CGCTTTCTCATAGCTCACGCTGTAGGTATCTCAGTTCGGTGTAGGTCGTTCGCTCCAAGCTGGGCTGTGT
GCACGAACCCCCCGTTCAGCCCGACCGCTGCGCCTTATCCGGTAACTATCGTCTTGAGTCCAACCCGGTA
AGACACGACTTATCGCCACTGGCAGCAGCCACTGGTAACAGGATTAGCAGAGCGAGGTATGTAGGCGGTG
CTACAGAGTTCTTGAAGTGGTGGCCTAACTACGGCTACACTAGAAGAACAGTATTTGGTATCTGCGCTCT
GCTGAAGCCAGTTACCTTCGGAAAAAGAGTTGGTAGCTCTTGATCCGGCAAACAAACCACCGCTGGTAGC
GGTGGTTTTTTTGTTTGCAAGCAGCAGATTACGCGCAGAAAAAAAGGATCTCAAGAAGATCCTTTGATCT
TTTCTACGGGGTCTGACGCTCAGTGGAACGAAAACTCACGTTAAGGGATTTTGGTCATGAGATTATCAAA
AAGGATCTTCACCTAGATCCTTTTGCGGCCGGCCGCAAATCAATCTAAAGTATATATGAGTAAACTTGGT
CTGACAGTTACCAATGCTTAATCAGTGAGGCACCTATCTCAGCGATCTGTCTATTTCGTTCATCCATAGT
TGCCTGACTCCCCGTCGTGTAGATAACTACGATACGGGAGGGCTTACCATCTGGCCCCAGTGCTGCAATG
ATACCGCGAGACCCACGCTCACCGGCTCCAGATTTATCAGCAATAAACCAGCCAGCCGGAAGGGCCGAGC
GCAGAAGTGGTCCTGCAACTTTATCCGCCTCCATCCAGTCTATTAATTGTTGCCGGGAAGCTAGAGTAAG
TAGTTCGCCAGTTAATAGTTTGCGCAACGTTGTTGCCATTGCTACAGGCATCGTGGTGTCACGCTCGTCG
TTTGGTATGGCTTCATTCAGCTCCGGTTCCCAACGATCAAGGCGAGTTACATGATCCCCCATGTTGTGCA
AAAAAGCGGTTAGCTCCTTCGGTCCTCCGATCGTTGTCAGAAGTAAGTTGGCCGCAGTGTTATCACTCAT
GGTTATGGCAGCACTGCATAATTCTCTTACTGTCATGCCATCCGTAAGATGCTTTTCTGTGACTGGTGAG
TACTCAACCAAGTCATTCTGAGAATAGTGTATGCGGCGACCGAGTTGCTCTTGCCCGGCGTCAATACGGG
ATAATACCGCGCCACATAGCAGAACTTTAAAAGTGCTCATCATTGGAAAACGTTCTTCGGGGCGAAAACT
CTCAAGGATCTTACCGCTGTTGAGATCCAGTTCGATGTAACCCACTCGTGCACCCAACTGATCTTCAGCA
TCTTTTACTTTCACCAGCGTTTCTGGGTGAGCAAAAACAGGAAGGCAAAATGCCGCAAAAAAGGGAATAA
GGGCGACACGGAAATGTTGAATACTCATACTCTTCCTTTTTCAATATTATTGAAGCATTTATCAGGGTTA
TTGTCTCATGAGCGGATACATATTTGAATGTATTTAGAAAAATAAACAAATAGGGGTTCCGCGCACATTT
C
